Addgene plasmid #224466: pLUEF1 IRES GFP (backbone)
Purpose: (Empty Backbone) Ef1a downstream of a ubiquitous chromatin opening element drives expression of GOI and IRES GFP
Depositing lab: Robert Kerbel. Depositing organization: Sunnybrook Research Institute. Publication: Immunological Tolerance to Luciferase and Fluorescent Proteins using Tol Mice Enables Development of Improved Tumor Models for Investigating Immunity and Metastasis. Khan KA, Qureshi AA, Xu P, Kuo HY, Schumacher TN, Michael IP, Kerbel RS. Cancer Res. 2025 Apr 14. doi: 10.1158/0008-5472.CAN-24-2418. PubMed 40228139.
Backbone
  Vector backbone: pWPi
  Modifications to backbone: The minimal ubiquitous chromatin opening element (UCOE) from human CBX3 promoter was amplified from pMH0006 plasmid (a gift from Martin Kampmann & Jonathan Weissman (Addgene plasmid # 135448; RRID:Addgene_135448)) using the following primers aagaccaccgcacagcaagcgcggccgcTGATCTTCAGACCTGGAGG forward and caggcaccagagcaggccggggccggccAGCTTGAGACTACCCCCG reverse and then Gibson cloned (Gibson Assembly Mastermix, New England Biolabs # E2611S) into pWPi (a gift from Didier Trono (Addgene plasmid # 12254; RRID:Addgene_12254) between restriction sites Noti and Fsei to create pLUEF1 IRES GFP lentiviral vector.
  Vector type: Lentiviral
  Promoter: Ef1a
Growth in bacteria
  Bacterial resistance: Ampicillin, 100 μg/mL
  Growth temperature: 30°C
  Growth strain: NEB Stable
  Copy number: Unknown
Gene/Insert
  Cloning method: Gibson Cloning
  Sequencing primers: 5′ Ef1a Forward; 3′ IRES Reverse
Terms and licenses: Academic/Nonprofit Terms; Industry Terms: Not Available to Industry
How to cite: pLUEF1 IRES GFP (backbone) was a gift from Robert Kerbel (Addgene plasmid # 224466 ; http://n2t.net/addgene:224466 ; RRID:Addgene_224466)
