[The description below was written by a language model from this plasmid's Addgene catalogue record and pLannotate feature annotations shown in this document.]
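Description:
pLUEF1 IRES GFP is an empty lentiviral transfer backbone derived from pWPi, built for stable bicistronic expression of a gene of interest together with a GFP reporter in mammalian cells. According to the record, the minimal ubiquitous chromatin opening element (UCOE) from the human CBX3 promoter was inserted by Gibson assembly between the NotI and FseI sites of pWPi, placing it upstream of the EF-1α promoter. UCOEs are used to keep integrated transgenes in open chromatin and so resist silencing. The automated annotation does not label the UCOE itself, but an unannotated stretch lies between the upstream cPPT/CTS and the EF-1α promoter, which is where the cloning description would place it.

The circular sequence is numbered so that the EF-1α promoter runs across the origin, continuing into a truncated EF-1α intron A. This is followed by a second cPPT/CTS copy, the cloning position for the gene of interest, an EMCV IRES and EGFP, so that both proteins are translated from one transcript. A WPRE downstream enhances transcript processing and expression. The viral framework comprises a 5' HIV-1 LTR, the Ψ packaging signal with a gag fragment, the RRE for Rev-dependent nuclear export, and a truncated 3' LTR that carries a loxP site, which would be copied to both ends of the provirus during reverse transcription. Viral proteins and envelope must be supplied in trans for packaging. Outside the viral unit are an ampicillin resistance gene, a high-copy ColE1-type origin, and leftover SV40 promoter, gpt and SV40 sequences inherited from the parental plasmid. The associated publication concerns tumour models expressing reporter proteins.
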