Features (pLannotate 1.2.2; 36 found; start..end, strand, type, name):
    266..469     +  intron         EF-1α intron A: truncated intron upstream of the start codon of human EF-1α
    526..643     +  misc_feature   cPPT/CTS: central polypurine tract and central termination sequence of HIV-1
    710..1261    +  misc_feature   IRES: internal ribosome entry site (IRES) of the encephalomyocarditis virus (EMCV)
   1264..1980    +  CDS            EGFP: EGFP is a basic (constitutively fluorescent) green fluorescent protein published in 1996, derived from Aequorea victoria. It is reported to be a rapidly-maturing weak dimer with moderate acid sensitivity.
   1981..1998    +  misc_feature   MCS (fragment): multiple cloning site
   2037..2079    +  misc_feature   MCS (fragment): pBluescript multiple cloning site
   2089..2677    +  misc_feature   WPRE: woodchuck hepatitis virus posttranscriptional regulatory element
   2696..2800    +  CDS            nef (fragment): NEF_HV1LA - Experimental evidence at protein level: Swiss-Prot protein existence level 1. Extracellular Nef protein targets CD4(+) T-lymphocytes for apoptosis by interacting with CXCR4 surface receptors. From Human immunodeficiency virus type 1 group M subtype B (isolate Lai) (HIV-1).
   2821..2854    +  protein_bind   loxP: Cre-mediated recombination occurs in the 8-bp core sequence (GCATACAT). Cre recombinase
   2874..3054    +  LTR            5' LTR (truncated): truncated 5' long terminal repeat (LTR) from HIV-1
   3079..3097    -  promoter       SP6 promoter: promoter for bacteriophage SP6 RNA polymerase
   3325..3604    +  CDS            TcR (fragment): tetracycline efflux protein; tet; confers resistance to tetracycline
   3605..3653    -  misc_feature   bom (fragment): basis of mobility region from pBR322
   3755..3790    -  CDS            rop (fragment): Rop protein, which maintains plasmids at low copy number; rop
   3885..3989    +  promoter       AmpR promoter: bla
   3990..4850    +  CDS            AmpR: β-lactamase; bla; confers resistance to ampicillin, carbenicillin, and related antibiotics
   5021..5609    +  rep_origin     ori: high-copy-number ColE1/pMB1/pBR322/pUC origin of replication
   5792..5848    +  CDS            lacI (fragment): lac repressor; lacI; The lac repressor binds to the lac operator to inhibit transcription in E. coli. This inhibition can be relieved by adding lactose or isopropyl-β-D-thiogalactopyranoside (IPTG).
   5855..6184    +  promoter       SV40 promoter: SV40 enhancer and early promoter
   6384..6503    +  CDS            gpt (fragment): XGPT_ECOLI - Also known as gpp, gxu. Experimental evidence at protein level: Swiss-Prot protein existence level 1. Purine salvage pathway enzyme that catalyzes the transfer of the ribosyl-5-phosphate group from 5-phospho-alpha-D-ribose 1- diphosphate (PRPP) to the N9 position of the 6-oxopurines guanine and xanthine to form the corresponding ribonucleotides GMP (guanosine 5'- monophosphate) and XMP (xanthosine 5'-monophosphate), with the release of PPi. To a lesser extent, also acts on hypoxanthine (PubMed:9100006, PubMed:3886014). Does not ribophosphorylate adenine (PubMed:3886014). From Esch
   6503..6838    +  CDS            gpt (fragment): XGPT_ECOLI - Also known as gpp, gxu. Experimental evidence at protein level: Swiss-Prot protein existence level 1. Purine salvage pathway enzyme that catalyzes the transfer of the ribosyl-5-phosphate group from 5-phospho-alpha-D-ribose 1- diphosphate (PRPP) to the N9 position of the 6-oxopurines guanine and xanthine to form the corresponding ribonucleotides GMP (guanosine 5'- monophosphate) and XMP (xanthosine 5'-monophosphate), with the release of PPi. To a lesser extent, also acts on hypoxanthine (PubMed:9100006, PubMed:3886014). Does not ribophosphorylate adenine (PubMed:3886014). From Esch
   6933..7238    +  CDS            frsA (fragment): FRSA_ECOLI - Also known as yafA. Experimental evidence at protein level: Swiss-Prot protein existence level 1. Catalyzes the hydrolysis of esters (PubMed:15808744). Displays esterase activity toward pNP-butyrate (PubMed:15808744). May stimulate mixed-acid fermentation by acting as a fermentation/respiration switch that down-regulates respiration and up- regulates fermentation rates (PubMed:15169777). From Escherichia coli (strain K12).
   7242..7316    +  CDS            small t antigen (fragment): SV40 (simian virus 40) small t antigen
   7318..7383    +  intron         small t intron: SV40 (simian virus 40) small t antigen intron
   7513..7533    +  CDS            SV40 NLS: nuclear localization signal of SV40 (simian virus 40) large T antigen
   7852..7935    +  CDS            large T antigen (fragment): large T antigen from SV40 (simian virus 40)
   7958..8092    +  polyA_signal   SV40 poly(A) signal: SV40 polyadenylation signal
   8259..8588    +  CDS            nef (fragment): NEF_HV1BR - Experimental evidence at protein level: Swiss-Prot protein existence level 1. Extracellular Nef protein targets CD4(+) T-lymphocytes for apoptosis by interacting with CXCR4 surface receptors (PubMed:14990729). From Human immunodeficiency virus type 1 group M subtype B (isolate BRU/LAI) (HIV-1).
   8636..8893    +  LTR            5' LTR (truncated): truncated 5' long terminal repeat (LTR) from HIV-1
   8940..9065    +  misc_feature   HIV-1 Ψ: packaging signal of human immunodeficiency virus type 1
   9049..9387    +  CDS            HIV-1 gag (fragment): gag protein from human immunodeficiency virus 1; gag
   9560..9793    +  misc_feature   RRE: The Rev response element (RRE) of HIV-1 allows for Rev-dependent mRNA export from the nucleus to the cytoplasm.
  10170..10270   +  CDS            Rev (fragment): human immunodeficiency virus 1 (HIV-1) Rev protein; rev; enhances nuclear export of unspliced and incompletely spliced viral mRNAs
  10307..10424   +  misc_feature   cPPT/CTS: central polypurine tract and central termination sequence of HIV-1
  10461..10484   -  misc_feature   MCS (fragment): pBluescript multiple cloning site
  11157..11862   +  promoter       EF-1α promoter (fragment): strong constitutive promoter for human elongation factor EF-1α
>Addgene plasmid #224466 | pLUEF1 IRES GFP (backbone) | addgene full sequence | sequence record 464744 | Addgene NGS Result
CCGGCCTGCTCTGGTGCCTGGCCTCGCGCCGCCGTGTATCGCCCCGCCCTGGGCGGCAAGGCTGGCCCGG
TCGGCACCAGTTGCGTGAGCGGAAAGATGGCCGCTTCCCGGCCCTGCTGCAGGGAGCTCAAAATGGAGGA
CGCGGCGCTCGGGAGAGCGGGCGGGTGAGTCACCCACACAAAGGAAAAGGGCCTTTCCGTCCTCAGCCGT
CGCTTCATGTGACTCCACGGAGTACCGGGCGCCGTCCAGGCACCTCGATTAGTTCTCGAGCTTTTGGAGT
ACGTCGTCTTTAGGTTGGGGGGAGGGGTTTTATGCGATGGAGTTTCCCCACACTGAGTGGGTGGAGACTG
AAGTTAGGCCAGCTTGGCACTTGATGTAATTCTCCTTGGAATTTGCCCTTTTTGAGTTTGGATCTTGGTT
CATTCTCAAGCCTCAGACAGTGGTTCAAAGTTTTTTTCTTCCATTTCAGGTGTCGTGAGGAATTTCGACA
TTTAAATTTAATTAATCTCGACGGTATCGGTTAACTTTTAAAAGAAAAGGGGGGATTGGGGGGTACAGTG
CAGGGGAAAGAATAGTAGACATAATAGCAACAGACATACAAACTAAAGAATTACAAAAACAAATTACAAA
AATTCAAAATTTTATCGATCACGAGACTAGCCTCGAGGTTTAAACTACGGGCTGCAGGAATTCCGCCCCC
CCCCCCCTAACGTTACTGGCCGAAGCCGCTTGGAATAAGGCCGGTGTGCGTTTGTCTATATGTTATTTTC
CACCATATTGCCGTCTTTTGGCAATGTGAGGGCCCGGAAACCTGGCCCTGTCTTCTTGACGAGCATTCCT
AGGGGTCTTTCCCCTCTCGCCAAAGGAATGCAAGGTCTGTTGAATGTCGTGAAGGAAGCAGTTCCTCTGG
AAGCTTCTTGAAGACAAACAACGTCTGTAGCGACCCTTTGCAGGCAGCGGAACCCCCCACCTGGCGACAG
GTGCCTCTGCGGCCAAAAGCCACGTGTATAAGATACACCTGCAAAGGCGGCACAACCCCAGTGCCACGTT
GTGAGTTGGATAGTTGTGGAAAGAGTCAAATGGCTCTCCTCAAGCGTATTCAACAAGGGGCTGAAGGATG
CCCAGAAGGTACCCCATTGTATGGGATCTGATCTGGGGCCTCGGTGCACATGCTTTACATGTGTTTAGTC
GAGGTTAAAAAACGTCTAGGCCCCCCGAACCACGGGGACGTGGTTTTCCTTTGAAAAACACGATGATAAT
ACCATGGTGAGCAAGGGCGAGGAGCTGTTCACCGGGGTGGTGCCCATCCTGGTCGAGCTGGACGGCGACG
TAAACGGCCACAAGTTCAGCGTGTCCGGCGAGGGCGAGGGCGATGCCACCTACGGCAAGCTGACCCTGAA
GTTCATCTGCACCACCGGCAAGCTGCCCGTGCCCTGGCCCACCCTCGTGACCACCCTGACCTACGGCGTG
CAGTGCTTCAGCCGCTACCCCGACCACATGAAGCAGCACGACTTCTTCAAGTCCGCCATGCCCGAAGGCT
ACGTCCAGGAGCGCACCATCTTCTTCAAGGACGACGGCAACTACAAGACCCGCGCCGAGGTGAAGTTCGA
GGGCGACACCCTGGTGAACCGCATCGAGCTGAAGGGCATCGACTTCAAGGAGGACGGCAACATCCTGGGG
CACAAGCTGGAGTACAACTACAACAGCCACAACGTCTATATCATGGCCGACAAGCAGAAGAACGGCATCA
AGGTGAACTTCAAGATCCGCCACAACATCGAGGACGGCAGCGTGCAGCTCGCCGACCACTACCAGCAGAA
CACCCCCATCGGCGACGGCCCCGTGCTGCTGCCCGACAACCACTACCTGAGCACCCAGTCCGCCCTGAGC
AAAGACCCCAACGAGAAGCGCGATCACATGGTCCTGCTGGAGTTCGTGACCGCCGCCGGGATCACTCTCG
GCATGGACGAGCTGTACAAGTCCGGACTCAGATCTCGACTAGCTAGTAGCTAGCTAGCTAGTCGAGCTCA
AGCTTCGAATTCGATATCAAGCTTATCGCGATACCGTCGACCTCGAGGGAATTCCGATAATCAACCTCTG
GATTACAAAATTTGTGAAAGATTGACTGGTATTCTTAACTATGTTGCTCCTTTTACGCTATGTGGATACG
CTGCTTTAATGCCTTTGTATCATGCTATTGCTTCCCGTATGGCTTTCATTTTCTCCTCCTTGTATAAATC
CTGGTTGCTGTCTCTTTATGAGGAGTTGTGGCCCGTTGTCAGGCAACGTGGCGTGGTGTGCACTGTGTTT
GCTGACGCAACCCCCACTGGTTGGGGCATTGCCACCACCTGTCAGCTCCTTTCCGGGACTTTCGCTTTCC
CCCTCCCTATTGCCACGGCGGAACTCATCGCCGCCTGCCTTGCCCGCTGCTGGACAGGGGCTCGGCTGTT
GGGCACTGACAATTCCGTGGTGTTGTCGGGGAAGCTGACGTCCTTTCCATGGCTGCTCGCCTGTGTTGCC
ACCTGGATTCTGCGCGGGACGTCCTTCTGCTACGTCCCTTCGGCCCTCAATCCAGCGGACCTTCCTTCCC
GCGGCCTGCTGCCGGCTCTGCGGCCTCTTCCGCGTCTTCGCCTTCGCCCTCAGACGAGTCGGATCTCCCT
TTGGGCCGCCTCCCCGCATCGGGAATTCGAGCTCGGTACCTTTAAGACCAATGACTTACAAGGCAGCTGT
AGATCTTAGCCACTTTTTAAAAGAAAAGGGGGGACTGGAAGGGCTAATTCACTCCCAACGAAGACAAGAT
GGGATCAATTCACCATGGGAATAACTTCGTATAGCATACATTATACGAAGTTATGCTGCTTTTTGCTTGT
ACTGGGTCTCTCTGGTTAGACCAGATCTGAGCCTGGGAGCTCTCTGGCTAACTAGGGAACCCACTGCTTA
AGCCTCAATAAAGCTTGCCTTGAGTGCTTCAAGTAGTGTGTGCCCGTCTGTTGTGTGACTCTGGTAACTA
GAGATCCCTCAGACCCTTTTAGTCAGTGTGGAAAATCTCTAGCAGCATCTAGAATTAATTCCGTGTATTC
TATAGTGTCACCTAAATCGTATGTGTATGATACATAAGGTTATGTATTAATTGTAGCCGCGTTCTAACGA
CAATATGTACAAGCCTAATTGTGTAGCATCTGGCTTACTGAAGCAGACCCTATCATCTCTCTCGTAAACT
GCCGTCAGAGTCGGTTTGGTTGGACGAACCTTCTGAGTTTCTGGTAACGCCGTCCCGCACCCGGAAATGG
TCAGCGAACCAATCAGCAGGGTCATCGCTAGCCAGATCCTCTACGCCGGACGCATCGTGGCCGGCATCAC
CGGCGCCACAGGTGCGGTTGCTGGCGCCTATATCGCCGACATCACCGATGGGGAAGATCGGGCTCGCCAC
TTCGGGCTCATGAGCGCTTGTTTCGGCGTGGGTATGGTGGCAGGCCCCGTGGCCGGGGGACTGTTGGGCG
CCATCTCCTTGCATGCACCATTCCTTGCGGCGGCGGTGCTCAACGGCCTCAACCTACTACTGGGCTGCTT
CCTAATGCAGGAGTCGCATAAGGGAGAGCGTCGAATGGTGCACTCTCAGTACAATCTGCTCTGATGCCGC
ATAGTTAAGCCAGCCCCGACACCCGCCAACACCCGCTGACGCGCCCTGACGGGCTTGTCTGCTCCCGGCA
TCCGCTTACAGACAAGCTGTGACCGTCTCCGGGAGCTGCATGTGTCAGAGGTTTTCACCGTCATCACCGA
AACGCGCGAGACGAAAGGGCCTCGTGATACGCCTATTTTTATAGGTTAATGTCATGATAATAATGGTTTC
TTAGACGTCAGGTGGCACTTTTCGGGGAAATGTGCGCGGAACCCCTATTTGTTTATTTTTCTAAATACAT
TCAAATATGTATCCGCTCATGAGACAATAACCCTGATAAATGCTTCAATAATATTGAAAAAGGAAGAGTA
TGAGTATTCAACATTTCCGTGTCGCCCTTATTCCCTTTTTTGCGGCATTTTGCCTTCCTGTTTTTGCTCA
CCCAGAAACGCTGGTGAAAGTAAAAGATGCTGAAGATCAGTTGGGTGCACGAGTGGGTTACATCGAACTG
GATCTCAACAGCGGTAAGATCCTTGAGAGTTTTCGCCCCGAAGAACGTTTTCCAATGATGAGCACTTTTA
AAGTTCTGCTATGTGGCGCGGTATTATCCCGTATTGACGCCGGGCAAGAGCAACTCGGTCGCCGCATACA
CTATTCTCAGAATGACTTGGTTGAGTACTCACCAGTCACAGAAAAGCATCTTACGGATGGCATGACAGTA
AGAGAATTATGCAGTGCTGCCATAACCATGAGTGATAACACTGCGGCCAACTTACTTCTGACAACGATCG
GAGGACCGAAGGAGCTAACCGCTTTTTTGCACAACATGGGGGATCATGTAACTCGCCTTGATCGTTGGGA
ACCGGAGCTGAATGAAGCCATACCAAACGACGAGCGTGACACCACGATGCCTGTAGCAATGGCAACAACG
TTGCGCAAACTATTAACTGGCGAACTACTTACTCTAGCTTCCCGGCAACAATTAATAGACTGGATGGAGG
CGGATAAAGTTGCAGGACCACTTCTGCGCTCGGCCCTTCCGGCTGGCTGGTTTATTGCTGATAAATCTGG
AGCCGGTGAGCGTGGGTCTCGCGGTATCATTGCAGCACTGGGGCCAGATGGTAAGCCCTCCCGTATCGTA
GTTATCTACACGACGGGGAGTCAGGCAACTATGGATGAACGAAATAGACAGATCGCTGAGATAGGTGCCT
CACTGATTAAGCATTGGTAACTGTCAGACCAAGTTTACTCATATATACTTTAGATTGATTTAAAACTTCA
TTTTTAATTTAAAAGGATCTAGGTGAAGATCCTTTTTGATAATCTCATGACCAAAATCCCTTAACGTGAG
TTTTCGTTCCACTGAGCGTCAGACCCCGTAGAAAAGATCAAAGGATCTTCTTGAGATCCTTTTTTTCTGC
GCGTAATCTGCTGCTTGCAAACAAAAAAACCACCGCTACCAGCGGTGGTTTGTTTGCCGGATCAAGAGCT
ACCAACTCTTTTTCCGAAGGTAACTGGCTTCAGCAGAGCGCAGATACCAAATACTGTTCTTCTAGTGTAG
CCGTAGTTAGGCCACCACTTCAAGAACTCTGTAGCACCGCCTACATACCTCGCTCTGCTAATCCTGTTAC
CAGTGGCTGCTGCCAGTGGCGATAAGTCGTGTCTTACCGGGTTGGACTCAAGACGATAGTTACCGGATAA
GGCGCAGCGGTCGGGCTGAACGGGGGGTTCGTGCACACAGCCCAGCTTGGAGCGAACGACCTACACCGAA
CTGAGATACCTACAGCGTGAGCTATGAGAAAGCGCCACGCTTCCCGAAGGGAGAAAGGCGGACAGGTATC
CGGTAAGCGGCAGGGTCGGAACAGGAGAGCGCACGAGGGAGCTTCCAGGGGGAAACGCCTGGTATCTTTA
TAGTCCTGTCGGGTTTCGCCACCTCTGACTTGAGCGTCGATTTTTGTGATGCTCGTCAGGGGGGCGGAGC
CTATGGAAAAACGCCAGCAACGCGGCCTTTTTACGGTTCCTGGCCTTTTGCTGGCCTTTTGCTCACATGT
TCTTTCCTGCGTTATCCCCTGATTCTGTGGATAACCGTATTACCGCCTTTGAGTGAGCTGATACCGCTCG
CCGCAGCCGAACGACCGAGCGCAGCGAGTCAGTGAGCGAGGAAGCGGAAGAGCGCCCAATACGCAAACCG
CCTCTCCCCGCGCGTTGGCCGATTCATTAATGCAGCTGTGGAATGTGTGTCAGTTAGGGTGTGGAAAGTC
CCCAGGCTCCCCAGCAGGCAGAAGTATGCAAAGCATGCATCTCAATTAGTCAGCAACCAGGTGTGGAAAG
TCCCCAGGCTCCCCAGCAGGCAGAAGTATGCAAAGCATGCATCTCAATTAGTCAGCAACCATAGTCCCGC
CCCTAACTCCGCCCATCCCGCCCCTAACTCCGCCCAGTTCCGCCCATTCTCCGCCCCATGGCTGACTAAT
TTTTTTTATTTATGCAGAGGCCGAGGCCGCCTCGGCCTCTGAGCTATTCCAGAAGTAGTGAGGAGGCTTT
TTTGGAGGCCTAGGCTTTTGCAAAAAGCTTGGACACAAGACAGGCTTGCGAGATATGTTTGAGAATACCA
CTTTATCCCGCGTCAGGGAGAGGCAGTGCGTAAAAAGACGCGGACTCATGTGAAATACTGGTTTTTAGTG
CGCCAGATCTCTATAATCTCGCGCAACCTATTTTCCCCTCGAACACTTTTTAAGCCGTAGATAAACAGGC
TGGGACACTTCACATGAGCGAAAAATACATCGTCACCTGGGACATGTTGCAGATCCATGCACGTAAACTC
GCAAGCCGACTGATGCCTTCTGAACAATGGAAAGGCATTATTGCCGTAAGCCGTGGCGGTCTGTACCGGG
TGCGTTACTGGCGCGTGAACTGGGTATTCGTCATGTCGATACCGTTTGTATTTCCAGCTACGATCACGAC
AACCAGCGCGAGCTTAAAGTGCTGAAACGCGCAGAAGGCGATGGCGAAGGCTTCATCGTTATTGATGACC
TGGTGGATACCGGTGGTACTGCGGTTGCGATTCGTGAAATGTATCCAAAAGCGCACTTTGTCACCATCTT
CGCAAAACCGGCTGGTCGTCCGCTGGTTGATGACTATGTTGTTGATATCCCGCAAGATACCTGGATTGAA
CAGCCGTGGGATATGGGCGTCGTATTCGTCCCGCCAATCTCCGGTCGCTAATCTTTTCAACGCCTGGCAC
TGCCGGGCGTTGTTCTTTTTAACTTCAGGCGGGTTACAATAGTTTCCAGTAAGTATTCTGGAGGCTGCAT
CCATGACACAGGCAAACCTGAGCGAAACCCTGTTCAAACCCCGCTTTAAACATCCTGAAACCTCGACGCT
AGTCCGCCGCTTTAATCACGGCGCACAACCGCCTGTGCAGTCGGCCCTTGATGGTAAAACCATCCCTCAC
TGGTATCGCATGATTAACCGTCTGATGTGGATCTGGCGCGGCATTGACCCACGCGAAATCCTCGACGTCC
AGGCACGTATTGTGATGAGCGATGCCGAACGTACCGACGATGATTTATACGATACGGTGATTGGCTACCG
TGGCGGCAACTGGATTTATGAGTGGGCCCCGGATCTTTGTGAAGGAACCTTACTTCTGTGGTGTGACATA
ATTGGACAAACTACCTACAGAGATTTAAAGCTCTAAGGTAAATATAAAATTTTTAAGTGTATAATGTGTT
AAACTACTGATTCTAATTGTTTGTGTATTTTAGATTCCAACCTATGGAACTGATGAATGGGAGCAGTGGT
GGAATGCCTTTAATGAGGAAAACCTGTTTTGCTCAGAAGAAATGCCATCTAGTGATGATGAGGCTACTGC
TGACTCTCAACATTCTACTCCTCCAAAAAAGAAGAGAAAGGTAGAAGACCCCAAGGACTTTCCTTCAGAA
TTGCTAAGTTTTTTGAGTCATGCTGTGTTTAGTAATAGAACTCTTGCTTGCTTTGCTATTTACACCACAA
AGGAAAAAGCTGCACTGCTATACAAGAAAATTATGGAAAAATATTCTGTAACCTTTATAAGTAGGCATAA
CAGTTATAATCATAACATACTGTTTTTTCTTACTCCACACAGGCATAGAGTGTCTGCTATTAATAACTAT
GCTCAAAAATTGTGTACCTTTAGCTTTTTAATTTGTAAAGGGGTTAATAAGGAATATTTGATGTATAGTG
CCTTGACTAGAGATCATAATCAGCCATACCACATTTGTAGAGGTTTTACTTGCTTTAAAAAACCTCCCAC
ACCTCCCCCTGAACCTGAAACATAAAATGAATGCAATTGTTGTTGTTAACTTGTTTATTGCAGCTTATAA
TGGTTACAAATAAAGCAATAGCATCACAAATTTCACAAATAAAGCATTTTTTTCACTGCATTCTAGTTGT
GGTTTGTCCAAACTCATCAATGTATCTTATCATGTCTGGATCAACTGGATAACTCAAGCTAACCAAAATC
ATCCCAAACTTCCCACCCCATACCCTATTACCACTGCCAATTACCTGTGGTTTCATTTACTCTAAACCTG
TGATTCCTCTGAATTATTTTCATTTTAAAGAAATTGTATTTGTTAAATATGTACTACAAACTTAGTAGTT
GGAAGGGCTAATTCACTCCCAAAGAAGACAAGATATCCTTGATCTGTGGATCTACCACACACAAGGCTAC
TTCCCTGATTAGCAGAACTACACACCAGGGCCAGGGGTCAGATATCCACTGACCTTTGGATGGTGCTACA
AGCTAGTACCAGTTGAGCCAGATAAGGTAGAAGAGGCCAATAAAGGAGAGAACACCAGCTTGTTACACCC
TGTGAGCCTGCATGGGATGGATGACCCGGAGAGAGAAGTGTTAGAGTGGAGGTTTGACAGCCGCCTAGCA
TTTCATCACGTGGCCCGAGAGCTGCATCCGGAGTACTTCAAGAACTGCTGATATCGAGCTTGCTACAAGG
GACTTTCCGCTGGGGACTTTCCAGGGAGGCGTGGCCTGGGCGGGACTGGGGAGTGGCGAGCCCTCAGATC
CTGCATATAAGCAGCTGCTTTTTGCCTGTACTGGGTCTCTCTGGTTAGACCAGATCTGAGCCTGGGAGCT
CTCTGGCTAACTAGGGAACCCACTGCTTAAGCCTCAATAAAGCTTGCCTTGAGTGCTTCAAGTAGTGTGT
GCCCGTCTGTTGTGTGACTCTGGTAACTAGAGATCCCTCAGACCCTTTTAGTCAGTGTGGAAAATCTCTA
GCAGTGGCGCCCGAACAGGGACTTGAAAGCGAAAGGGAAACCAGAGGAGCTCTCTCGACGCAGGACTCGG
CTTGCTGAAGCGCGCACGGCAAGAGGCGAGGGGCGGCGACTGGTGAGTACGCCAAAAATTTTGACTAGCG
GAGGCTAGAAGGAGAGAGATGGGTGCGAGAGCGTCAGTATTAAGCGGGGGAGAATTAGATCGCGATGGGA
AAAAATTCGGTTAAGGCCAGGGGGAAAGAAAAAATATAAATTAAAACATATAGTATGGGCAAGCAGGGAG
CTAGAACGATTCGCAGTTAATCCTGGCCTGTTAGAAACATCAGAAGGCTGTAGACAAATACTGGGACAGC
TACAACCATCCCTTCAGACAGGATCAGAAGAACTTAGATCATTATATAATACAGTAGCAACCCTCTATTG
TGTGCATCAAAGGATAGAGATAAAAGACACCAAGGAAGCTTTAGACAAGATAGAGGAAGAGCAAAACAAA
AGTAAGACCACCGCACAGCAAGCGCGGCCGCTGATCTTCAGACCTGGAGGAGGAGATATGAGGGACAATT
GGAGAAGTGAATTATATAAATATAAAGTAGTAAAAATTGAACCATTAGGAGTAGCACCCACCAAGGCAAA
GAGAAGAGTGGTGCAGAGAGAAAAAAGAGCAGTGGGAATAGGAGCTTTGTTCCTTGGGTTCTTGGGAGCA
GCAGGAAGCACTATGGGCGCAGCGTCAATGACGCTGACGGTACAGGCCAGACAATTATTGTCTGGTATAG
TGCAGCAGCAGAACAATTTGCTGAGGGCTATTGAGGCGCAACAGCATCTGTTGCAACTCACAGTCTGGGG
CATCAAGCAGCTCCAGGCAAGAATCCTGGCTGTGGAAAGATACCTAAAGGATCAACAGCTCCTGGGGATT
TGGGGTTGCTCTGGAAAACTCATTTGCACCACTGCTGTGCCTTGGAATGCTAGTTGGAGTAATAAATCTC
TGGAACAGATTTGGAATCACACGACCTGGATGGAGTGGGACAGAGAAATTAACAATTACACAAGCTTAAT
ACACTCCTTAATTGAAGAATCGCAAAACCAGCAAGAAAAGAATGAACAAGAATTATTGGAATTAGATAAA
TGGGCAAGTTTGTGGAATTGGTTTAACATAACAAATTGGCTGTGGTATATAAAATTATTCATAATGATAG
TAGGAGGCTTGGTAGGTTTAAGAATAGTTTTTGCTGTACTTTCTATAGTGAATAGAGTTAGGCAGGGATA
TTCACCATTATCGTTTCAGACCCACCTCCCAACCCCGAGGGGACCCGACAGGCCCGAAGGAATAGAAGAA
GAAGGTGGAGAGAGAGACAGAGACAGATCCATTCGATTAGTGAACGGATCTCGACGGTATCGCCAAATGG
CAGTATTCATCCACAATTTTAAAAGAAAAGGGGGGATTGGGGGGTACAGTGCAGGGGAAAGAATAGTAGA
CATAATAGCAACAGACATACAAACTAAAGAATTACAAAAACAAATTACAAAAATTCAAAATTTTCGGGTT
TATTACAGGGACAGCAGAGATCCAGTTTGGATCGATAAGCTTGATATCGAATTCGGGAGGTGGTCCCTGC
AGTTACGCCAATGATAACCCCCGCCAGAAAAATCTTAGTAGCCTTCCCTTTTTGTTTTCCGTGCCCCAAC
TCGGCGGATTGACTCGGCCCCTTCCGGAAACACCCGAATCAACTTCTAGTCAAATTATTGTTCACGCCGC
AATGACCCACCCCTGGCCCGCGTCTGTGGAACTGACCCCTGGTGTACAGGAGAGTTCGCTGCTGAAAGTG
GTCCCAAAGGGGTACTAGTTTTTAAGCTCCCAACTCCCCCTCCCCCAGCGTCTGGAGGATTCCACACCCT
CGCACCGCAGGGGCGAGGAAGTGGGCGGAGTCCGGTTTTGGCGCCAGCCGCTGAGGCTGCCAAGCAGAAA
AGCCACCGCTGAGGAGACTCCGGTCACTGTCCTCGCCCCGCCTCCCCCTTCCCTCCCCTTGGGGACCACC
GGGCGCCACGCCGCGAACGGTAAGTGCCGCGGTCGTCGGCGCCTCCGCCCTCCCCCTAGGGCCCCAATTC
CCAGCGGGCGCGGCGCGCGGCCCCTCCCCCCGCCGGGCGCGCGCCCGCTGCCCCGCCCTTCGTGGCCGCC
CGGCGTGGGCGGTGCCACCCCTCCCCCCGGCGGCCCCGCGCGCAGCTCCCGGCTCCCTCCCCCTTCGGAT
GTGGCTTGAGCTGTAGGCGCGGAGGGGCTCCGGTGCCCGTCAGTGGGCAGAGCGCACATCGCCCACAGTC
CCCGAGAAGTTGGGGGGAGGGGTCGGCAATTGAACCGGTGCCTAGAGAAGGTGGCGCGGGGTAAACTGGG
AAAGTGATGTCGTGTACTGGCTCCGCCTTTTTCCCGAGGGTGGGGGAGAACCGTATATAAGTGCAGTAGT
CGCCGTGAACGTTCTTTTTCGCAACGGGTTTGCCGCCAGAACACAGGTAAGTGCCGTGTGTGGTTCCCGC
GGGCCTGGCCTCTTTACGGGTTATGGCCCTTGCGTGCCTTGAATTACTTCCACCTGGCTGCAGTACGTGA
TTCTTGATCCCGAGCTTCGGGTTGGAAGTGGGTGGGAGAGTTCGAGGCCTTGCGCTTAAGGAGCCCCTTC
GCCTCGTGCTTGAGTTGAGGCCTGGCCTGGGCGCTGGGGCCGCCGCGTGCGAATCTGGTGGCACCTTCGC
GCCTGTCTCGCTGCTTTCGATAAGTCTCTAGCCATTTAAAATTTTTGATGACCTGCTGCGACGCTTTTTT
TCTGGCAAGATAGTCTTGTAAATGCGGGCCAAGATCTGCACACTGGTATTTCGGTTTTTGGGGCCGCGGG
CGGCGACGGGGCCCGTGCGTCCCAGCGCACATGTTCGGCGAGGCGGGGCCTGCGAGCGCGGCCACCGAGA
ATCGGACGGGGGTAGTCTCAAGCTGGCCGGCC
