>Addgene plasmid #224466 | pLUEF1 IRES GFP (backbone) | depositor partial sequence | sequence record 454695 | Primer Forward CAACCATCCCTTCAGACAGG
GTAGCAACCCTCTATTGTGTGCATCAAAGGATAGAGATAAAAGACACCAAGGAAGCTTTAGACAAGATAG
AGGAAGAGCAAAACAAAAGTAAGACCACCGCACAGCAAGCGCGGCCGCTGATCTTCAGACCTGGAGGAGG
AGATATGAGGGACAATTGGAGAAGTGAATTATATAAATATAAAGTAGTAAAAATTGAACCATTAGGAGTA
GCACCCACCAAGGCAAAGAGAAGAGTGGTGCAGAGAGAAAAAAGAGCAGTGGGAATAGGAGCTTTGTTCC
TTGGGTTCTTGGGAGCAGCAGGAAGCACTATGGGCGCAGCGTCAATGACGCTGACGGTACAGGCCAGACA
ATTATTGTCTGGTATAGTGCAGCAGCAGAACAATTTGCTGAGGGCTATTGAGGCGCAACAGCATCTGTTG
CAACTCACAGTCTGGGGCATCAAGCAGCTCCAGGCAAGAATCCTGGCTGTGGAAAGATACCTAAAGGATC
AACAGCTCCTGGGGATTTGGGGTTGCTCTGGAAAACTCATTTGCACCACTGCTGTGCCTTGGAATGCTAG
TTGGAGTAATAAATCTCTGGAACAGATTTGGAATCACACGACCTGGATGGAGTGGGACAGAGAAATTAAC
AATTACACAAGCTTAATACACTCCTTAATTGAAGAATCGCAAAACCAGCAAGAAAAGAATGAACAAGAAT
TATTGGAATTAGATAAAT
