>Addgene plasmid #224466 | pLUEF1 IRES GFP (backbone) | depositor partial sequence | sequence record 454697 | Primer forward CAAATTATTGTTCACGCCGCA
TGGTGTACAGGAGAGTTCGCTGCTGAAAGTGGTCCCAAAGGGGTACTAGTTTTTAAGCTCCCAACTCCCC
CTCCCCCAGCGTCTGGAGGATTCCACACCCTCGCACCGCAGGGGCGAGGAAGTGGGCGGAGTCCGGTTTT
GGCGCCAGCCGCTGAGGCTGCCAAGCAGAAAAGCCACCGCTGAGGAGACTCCGGTCACTGTCCTCGCCCC
GCCTCCCCCTTCCCTCCCCTTGGGGACCACCGGGCGCCACGCCGCGAACGGTAAGTGCCGCGGTCGTCGG
CGCCTCCGCCCTCCCCCTAGGGCCCCAATTCCCAGCGGGCGCGGCGCGCGGCCCCTCCCCCCGCCGGGCG
CGCGCCCGCTGCCCCGCCCTTCGTGGCCGCCCGGCGTGGGCGGTGCCACCCCTCCCCCCGGCGGCCCCGC
GCGCAGCTCCCGGCTCCCTCCCCCTTCGGATGTGGCTTGAGCTGTAGGCGCGGAGGGGCTCCGGTGCCCG
TCAGTGGGCAGAGCGCACATCGCCCACAGTCCCCGAGAAGTTGGGGGGAGGGGTCGGCAATTGAACCGGT
GCCTAGAGAAGGTGGCGCGGGGTAAACTGGGAAAGTGATGTCGTGTACTGGCTCCGCCTTTTTCCCGAGG
GTGGGGGAGAACCGTATATAAGTGCAGTAGTCGCCGTGAACGTTCTTTTTCGCAACGGGTTTGCCGCCAG
A
