>Addgene plasmid #224466 | pLUEF1 IRES GFP (backbone) | depositor partial sequence | sequence record 454698 | Primer reverse GGCCATCTTTCCGCTCAC
GGCGGGGCGATACACGGCGGCGCGAGGCCAGGCACCAGAGCAGGCCGGGGCCGGCCAGCTTGAGACTACC
CCCGTCCGATTCTCGGTGGCCGCGCTCGCAGGCCCCGCCTCGCCGAACATGTGCGCTGGGACGCACGGGC
CCCGTCGCCGCCCGCGGCCCCAAAAACCGAAATACCAGTGTGCAGATCTTGGCCCGCATTTACAAGACTA
TCTTGCCAGAAAAAAAGCGTCGCAGCAGGTCATCAAAAATTTTAAATGGCTAGAGACTTATCGAAAGCAG
CGAGACAGGCGCGAAGGTGCCACCAGATTCGCACGCGGCGGCCCCAGCGCCCAGGCCAGGCCTCAACTCA
AGCACGAGGCGAAGGGGCTCCTTAAGCGCAAGGCCTCGAACTCTCCCACCCACTTCCAACCCGAAGCTCG
GGATCAAGAATCACGTACTGCAGCCAGGTGGAAGTAATTCAAGGCACGCAAGGGCCATAACCCGTAAAGA
GGCCAGGCCCGCGGGAACCACACACGGCACTTACCTGTGTTCTGGCGGCAAACCCGTTGCGAAAAAGAAC
GTTCACGGCGACTACTGCACTTATATACGGTTCTCCCCCACCCTCGGGAAAAAGGCGGAGCCAGTACACG
ACATCACTTTCCCAGTTTACCCCGCGCCACCTTCTCTAGGCACCGGTTCAATTGCCGACCCCTCCCCCCA
ACT
